>Addgene plasmid #100782 | HA-human-BNIP3 delta Exon2 | addgene full sequence | sequence record 193208 | Addgene NGS Result
TACGGGCCAGATATACGCGTTGACATTGATTATTGACTAGTTATTAATAGTAATCAATTACGGGGTCATT
AGTTCATAGCCCATATATGGAGTTCCGCGTTACATAACTTACGGTAAATGGCCCGCCTGGCTGACCGCCC
AACGACCCCCGCCCATTGACGTCAATAATGACGTATGTTCCCATAGTAACGCCAATAGGGACTTTCCATT
GACGTCAATGGGTGGAGTATTTACGGTAAACTGCCCACTTGGCAGTACATCAAGTGTATCATATGCCAAG
TACGCCCCCTATTGACGTCAATGACGGTAAATGGCCCGCCTGGCATTATGCCCAGTACATGACCTTATGG
GACTTTCCTACTTGGCAGTACATCTACGTATTAGTCATCGCTATTACCATGGTGATGCGGTTTTGGCAGT
ACATCAATGGGCGTGGATAGCGGTTTGACTCACGGGGATTTCCAAGTCTCCACCCCATTGACGTCAATGG
GAGTTTGTTTTGGCACCAAAATCAACGGGACTTTCCAAAATGTCGTAACAACTCCGCCCCATTGACGCAA
ATGGGCGGTAGGCGTGTACGGTGGGAGGTCTATATAAGCAGAGCTCTCTGGCTAACTAGAGAACCCACTG
CTTACTGGCTTATCGAAATTAATACGACTCACTATAGGGAGACCCAAGCTTGGTACCATGGCGTACCCAT
ACGATGTTCCAGATTACGCCGGATCCATCGATGTCGACGAATTCATGTCGCAGAACGGAGCGCCCGGGAT
GCAGGAGGAGAGCCTGCAGGCCCACCTCGCTCGCAGACACCACAAGATACCAACAGAGCTTCTGAAACAG
ATACCCATAGCATTGGAGAGAAAAACAGCTCACAGTCTGAGGAAGATGATATTGAAAGAAGGAAAGAAGT
TGAAAGCATCTTGACTCGAGCATGCATCTAGAGGGCCCTATTCTATAGTGTCACCTAAATGCTAGAGCTC
GCTGATCAGCCTCGACTGTGCCTTCTAGTTGCCAGCCATCTGTTGTTTGCCCCTCCCCCGTGCCTTCCTT
GACCCTGGAAGGTGCCACTCCCACTGTCCTTTCCTAATAAAATGAGGAAATTGCATCGCATTGTCTGAGT
AGGTGTCATTCTATTCTGGGGGGTGGGGTGGGGCAGGACAGCAAGGGGGAGGATTGGGAAGACAATAGCA
GGCATGCTGGGGATGCGGTGGGCTCTATGGCTTCTGAGGCGGAAAGAACCAGCTGGGGCTCTAGGGGGTA
TCCCC
[124 nt withheld, positions 1266-1389]
C
[91 nt withheld, positions 1391-1481]
A
[49 nt withheld, positions 1483-1531]
CCTTTGACGTTGGAGTCCACGTTCTTT
[37 nt withheld, positions 1559-1595]
ACCCTATCTCGGTCTATTCTTTTGATTTATAAGGGATTTTGCCGATTTCGGCCTATTGGTTAAAAAATGA
GCTGATTTAACAAAAATTTAACGCGAATTAATTCTGTGGAATGTGTGTCAGTTAGGGTGTGGAAAGTCCC
CAGGCTCCCCAGCAGGCAGAAGTATGCAAAGCATGCATCTCAATTAGTCAGCAACCAGGTGTGGAAAGTC
CCCAGGCTCCCCAGCAGGCAGAAGTATGCAAAGCATGCATCTCAATTAGTCAGCAACCATAGTCCCGCCC
CTAACTCCGCCCATCCCGCCCCTAACTCCGCCCAGTTCCGCCCATTCTCCGCCCCATGGCTGACTAATTT
TTTTTATTTATGCAGAGGCCGAGGCCGCCTCTGCCTCTGAGCTATTCCAGAAGTAGTGAGGAGGCTTTTT
TGGAGGCCTAGGCTTTTGCAAAAAGCTCCCGGGAGCTTGTATATCCATTTTCGGATCTGATCAAGAGACA
GGATGAGGATCGTTTCGCATGATTGAACAAGATGGATTGCACGCAGGTTCTCCGGCCGCTTGGGTGGAGA
GGCTATTCGGCTATGACTGGGCACAACAGACAATCGGCTGCTCTGATGCCGCCGTGTTCCGGCTGTCAGC
GCAGGGGCGCCCGGTTCTTTTTGTCAAGACCGACCTGTCCGGTGCCCTGAATGAACTGCAGGACGAGGCA
GCGCGGCTATCGTGGCTGGCCACGACGGGCGTTCCTTGCGCAGCTGTGCTCGACGTTGTCACTGAAGCGG
GAAGGGACTGGCTGCTATTGGGCGAAGTGCCGGGGCAGGATCTCCTGTCATCTCACCTTGCTCCTGCCGA
GAAAGTATCCATCATGGCTGATGCAATGCGGCGGCTGCATACGCTTGATCCGGCTACCTGCCCATTCGAC
CACCAAGCGAAACATCGCATCGAGCGAGCACGTACTCGGATGGAAGCCGGTCTTGTCGATCAGGATGATC
TGGACGAAGAGCATCAGGGGCTCGCGCCAGCCGAACTGTTCGCCAGGCTCAAGGCGCGCATGCCCGACGG
CGAGGATCTCGTCGTGACCCATGGCGATGCCTGCTTGCCGAATATCATGGTGGAAAATGGCCGCTTTTCT
GGATTCATCGACTGTGGCCGGCTGGGTGTGGCGGACCGCTATCAGGACATAGCGTTGGCTACCCGTGATA
TTGCTGAAGAGCTTGGCGGCGAATGGGCTGACCGCTTCCTCGTGCTTTACGGTATCGCCGCTCCCGATTC
GCAGCGCATCGCCTTCTATCGCCTTCTTGACGAGTTCTTCTGAGCGGGACTCTGGGGTTCGAAATGACCG
ACCAAGCGACGCCCAACCTGCCATCACGAGATTTCGATTCCACCGCCGCCTTCTATGAAAGGTTGGGCTT
CGGAATCGTTTTCCGGGACGCCGGCTGGATGATCCTCCAGCGCGGGGATCTCATGCTGGAGTTCTTCGCC
CACCCCAACTTGTTTATTGCAGCTTATAATGGTTACAAATAAAGCAATAGCATCACAAATTTCACAAATA
AAGCATTTTTTTCACTGCATTCTAGTTGTGGTTTGTCCAAACTCATCAATGTATCTTATCATGTCTGTAT
ACCGTCGACCTCTAGCTAGAGCTTGGCGTAATCATGGTCATAGCTGTTTCCTGTGTGAAATTGTTATCCG
CTCACAATTCCACACAACATACGAGCCGGAAGCATAAAGTGTAAAGCCTGGGGTGCCTAATGAGTGAGCT
AACTCACATTAATTGCGTTGCGCTCACTGCCCGCTTTCCAGTCGGGAAACCTGTCGTGCCAGCTGCATTA
ATGAATCGGCCAACGCGCGGGGAGAGGCGGTTTGCGTATTGGGCGCTCTTCCGCTTCCTCGCTCACTGAC
TCGCTGCGCTCGGTCGTTCGGCTGCGGCGAGCGGTATCAGCTCACTCAAAGGCGGTAATACGGTTATCCA
CAGAATCAGGGGATAACGCAGGAAAGAACATGTGAGCAAAAGGCCAGCAAAAGGCCAGGAACCGTAAAAA
GGCCGCGTTGCTGGCGTTTTTCCATAGGCTCCGCCCCCCTGACGAGCATCACAAAAATCGACGCTCAAGT
CAGAGGTGGCGAAACCCGACAGGACTATAAAGATACCAGGCGTTTCCCCCTGGAAGCTCCCTCGTGCGCT
CTCCTGTTCCGACCCTGCCGCTTACCGGATACCTGTCCGCCTTTCTCCCTTCGGGAAGCGTGGCGCTTTC
TCATAGCTCACGCTGTAGGTATCTCAGTTCGGTGTAGGTCGTTCGCTCCAAGCTGGGCTGTGTGCACGAA
CCCCCCGTTCAGCCCGACCGCTGCGCCTTATCCGGTAACTATCGTCTTGAGTCCAACCCGGTAAGACACG
ACTTATCGCCACTGGCAGCAGCCACTGGTAACAGGATTAGCAGAGCGAGGTATGTAGGCGGTGCTACAGA
GTTCTTGAAGTGGTGGCCTAACTACGGCTACACTAGAAGAACAGTATTTGGTATCTGCGCTCTGCTGAAG
CCAGTTACCTTCGGAAAAAGAGTTGGTAGCTCTTGATCCGGCAAACAAACCACCGCTGGTAGCGGTGGTT
TTTTTGTTTGCAAGCAGCAGATTACGCGCAGAAAAAAAGGATCTCAAGAAGATCCTTTGATCTTTTCTAC
GGGGTCTGACGCTCAGTGGAACGAAAACTCACGTTAAGGGATTTTGGTCATGAGATTATCAAAAAGGATC
TTCACCTAGATCCTTTTAAATTAAAAATGAAGTTTTAAATCAATCTAAAGTATATATGAGTAAACTTGGT
CTGACAGTTACCAATGCTTAATCAGTGAGGCACCTATCTCAGCGATCTGTCTATTTCGTTCATCCATAGT
TGCCTGACTCCCCGTCGTGTAGATAACTACGATACGGGAGGGCTTACCATCTGGCCCCAGTGCTGCAATG
ATACCGCGAGACCCACGCTCACCGGCTCCAGATTTATCAGCAATAAACCAGCCAGCCGGAAGGGCCGAGC
GCAGAAGTGGTCCTGCAACTTTATCCGCCTCCATCCAGTCTATTAATTGTTGCCGGGAAGCTAGAGTAAG
TAGTTCGCCAGTTAATAGTTTGCGCAACGTTGTTGCCATTGCTACAGGCATCGTGGTGTCACGCTCGTCG
TTTGGTATGGCTTCATTCAGCTCCGGTTCCCAACGATCAAGGCGAGTTACATGATCCCCCATGTTGTGCA
AAAAAGCGGTTAGCTCCTTCGGTCCTCCGATCGTTGTCAGAAGTAAGTTGGCCGCAGTGTTATCACTCAT
GGTTATGGCAGCACTGCATAATTCTCTTACTGTCATGCCATCCGTAAGATGCTTTTCTGTGACTGGTGAG
TACTCAACCAAGTCATTCTGAGAATAGTGTATGCGGCGACCGAGTTGCTCTTGCCCGGCGTCAATACGGG
ATAATACCGCGCCACATAGCAGAACTTTAAAAGTGCTCATCATTGGAAAACGTTCTTCGGGGCGAAAACT
CTCAAGGATCTTACCGCTGTTGAGATCCAGTTCGATGTAACCCACTCGTGCACCCAACTGATCTTCAGCA
TCTTTTACTTTCACCAGCGTTTCTGGGTGAGCAAAAACAGGAAGGCAAAATGCCGCAAAAAAGGGAATAA
GGGCGACACGGAAATGTTGAATACTCATACTCTTCCTTTTTCAATATTATTGAAGCATTTATCAGGGTTA
TTGTCTCATGAGCGGATACATATTTGAATGTATTTAGAAAAATAAACAAATAGGGGTTCCGCGCACATTT
CCCCGAAAAGTGCCACCTGACGTCGACGGATCGGGAGATCTCCCGATCCCCTATGGTGCACTCTCAGTAC
AATCTGCTCTGATGCCGCATAGTTAAGCCAGTATCTGCTCCCTGCTTGTGTGTTGGAGGTCGCTGAGTAG
TGCGCGAGCAAAATTTAAGCTACAACAAGGCAAGGCTTGACCGACAATTGCATGAAGAATCTGCTTAGGG
TTAGGCGTTTTGCGCTGCTTCGCGATG
Features (pLannotate 1.2.2; 22 found; start..end, strand, type, name):
     22..401     +  enhancer       CMV enhancer: human cytomegalovirus immediate early enhancer
    402..605     +  promoter       CMV promoter: human cytomegalovirus (CMV) immediate early promoter
    601..634     +  LTR            5' LTR (truncated) (fragment): truncated 5' long terminal repeat (LTR) from HIV-1
    650..668     +  promoter       T7 promoter: promoter for bacteriophage T7 RNA polymerase
    694..719     +  CDS            3xHA (fragment): three tandem HA epitope tags
    792..929     +  CDS            Bnip3 (fragment): BNIP3_MOUSE - Also known as Nip3. Experimental evidence at protein level: Swiss-Prot protein existence level 1. Apoptosis-inducing protein that can overcome BCL2 suppression. May play a role in repartitioning calcium between the two major intracellular calcium stores in association with BCL2 (By similarity). Involved in mitochondrial quality control via its interaction with SPATA18/MIEAP: in response to mitochondrial damage, participates in mitochondrial protein catabolic process (also named MALM) leading to the degradation of damaged proteins inside mitochondria. The physical interaction of S
    952..970     -  promoter       SP6 promoter: promoter for bacteriophage SP6 RNA polymerase
    996..1220    +  polyA_signal   bGH poly(A) signal: bovine growth hormone polyadenylation signal
   1224..1245    +  promoter       SV40 promoter (fragment): SV40 enhancer and early promoter
   1266..1694    +  rep_origin     f1 ori (sequence partly withheld): f1 bacteriophage origin of replication; arrow indicates direction of (+) strand synthesis
   1708..2037    +  promoter       SV40 promoter: SV40 enhancer and early promoter
   2104..2895    +  CDS            neo: KKA2_KLEPN - Also known as kan, nptII. Experimental evidence at protein level: Swiss-Prot protein existence level 1. Resistance to kanamycin, neomycin, paromomycin, ribostamycin, butirosin and gentamicin B. From Klebsiella pneumoniae.
   2919..3077    +  CDS            ble (fragment): BLE_KLEPN - Experimental evidence at protein level: Swiss-Prot protein existence level 1. Binding protein with a strong affinity to the bleomycin family of antibiotics. Binds to CL990; an antimitotic-antibiotic compound. From Klebsiella pneumoniae.
   3072..3193    +  polyA_signal   SV40 poly(A) signal: SV40 polyadenylation signal
   3266..3282    -  protein_bind   lac operator: The lac repressor binds to the lac operator to inhibit transcription in E. coli. This inhibition can be relieved by adding lactose or isopropyl-β-D-thiogalactopyranoside (IPTG). lac repressor encoded by lacI
   3290..3320    -  promoter       lac promoter: promoter for the E. coli lac operon
   3335..3356    -  protein_bind   CAP binding site: CAP binding activates transcription in the presence of cAMP. E. coli catabolite activator protein
   3369..3461    -  CDS            lacI (fragment): lac repressor; lacI; The lac repressor binds to the lac operator to inhibit transcription in E. coli. This inhibition can be relieved by adding lactose or isopropyl-β-D-thiogalactopyranoside (IPTG).
   3644..4232    -  rep_origin     ori: high-copy-number ColE1/pMB1/pBR322/pUC origin of replication
   4403..5263    -  CDS            AmpR: β-lactamase; bla; confers resistance to ampicillin, carbenicillin, and related antibiotics
   5264..5368    -  promoter       AmpR promoter: bla
   5427..5479    -  misc_feature   bom (fragment): basis of mobility region from pBR322
