[The description below was written by a language model from this plasmid's Addgene catalogue record and pLannotate feature annotations shown in this document.]
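Description:
HA-human-BNIP3 delta Exon2 is a mammalian expression plasmid built on the pcDNA3.1(+) backbone, carrying a short (about 180 bp) human BNIP3 coding sequence that lacks exon 2 and so represents an alternatively spliced variant of this BCL2-interacting, mitochondria-associated cell death protein. The insert was cloned between EcoRI and XhoI sites, both retained, and carries an N-terminal HA epitope tag for detecting the small protein product by immunoblotting or immunostaining. In the sequenced record of 5,612 nt, the automated annotation finds only a fragment matching an HA tag, consistent with a single HA copy rather than a triple tag. It labels the BNIP3 segment by homology to the mouse protein, although the catalogue states the insert is human.

Expression is driven by the human cytomegalovirus immediate early enhancer and promoter and terminated by the bovine growth hormone polyadenylation signal. T7 and SP6 promoters flank the cloning region and serve as sequencing primer sites. A separate cassette, made up of the SV40 early promoter, the neomycin phosphotransferase gene and the SV40 poly(A) signal, allows G418 selection of stably transfected mammalian cells. In E. coli the plasmid replicates from a high-copy ColE1/pUC-type origin and is selected with ampicillin through the β-lactamase gene. An f1 origin is also present and permits single-stranded DNA production. Short hits to an HIV-1 LTR, ble, lacI and bom are partial matches in backbone sequence rather than functional elements. The stated purpose is expressing this splice variant in mammalian cells, and the associated publication concerns BNIP3 repression, alternative splicing and calcium homeostasis during hypoxic stress.
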