Addgene plasmid #100782: HA-human-BNIP3 delta Exon2
Purpose: Mammalian expression of BNIP3 delta Exon2 splice variant
Depositing lab: Joseph Gordon. Depositing organization: University of Manitoba. Publication: Misoprostol regulates Bnip3 repression and alternative splicing to control cellular calcium homeostasis during hypoxic stress. Field JT, Martens MD, Mughal W, Hai Y, Chapman D, Hatch GM, Ivanco TL, Diehl-Jones W, Gordon JW. Cell Death Discov. 2018 Sep 21;4:37. doi: 10.1038/s41420-018-0104-z. eCollection 2018. PubMed 30275982.
Backbone
  Vector backbone: pcDNA3.1(+)
  Backbone size w/o insert (bp): 5400
  Vector type: Mammalian Expression
Growth in bacteria
  Bacterial resistance: Ampicillin, 100 μg/mL
  Growth temperature: 37°C
  Growth strain: DH5alpha
  Copy number: High Copy
Gene/Insert
  Gene/Insert name: human-BNIP3 delta Exon2
  Species: H. sapiens (human)
  Insert size (bp): 180
  Mutation: Exon2 deletion
  Entrez Gene: BNIP3 (a.k.a. HABON, NIP3)
  Promoter: CMV
  Tag / fusion protein: HA (N terminal on insert)
  Cloning method: Restriction Enzyme; 5′ cloning site EcoRI (not destroyed); 3′ cloning site XhoI (not destroyed)
  Sequencing primers: 5′ T7; 3′ Sp6
Terms and licenses: Academic/Nonprofit Terms; Industry Terms: Not Available to Industry
How to cite: HA-human-BNIP3 delta Exon2 was a gift from Joseph Gordon (Addgene plasmid # 100782 ; http://n2t.net/addgene:100782 ; RRID:Addgene_100782)
